>Addgene plasmid #77145 | PGM2L1 gRNA (BRDN0001149301) | addgene full sequence | sequence record 187202 | Addgene Assembled Sequence
CCCGGGTGCAAAGATGGATAAAGTTTTAAACAGAGAGGAATCTTTGCAGCTAATGGACCTTCTAGGTCTT
GAAAGGAGTGGGAATTGGCTCCGGTGCCCGTCAGTGGGCAGAGCGCACATCGCCCACAGTCCCCGAGAAG
TTGGGGGGAGGGGTCGGCAATTGATCCGGTGCCTAGAGAAGGTGGCGCGGGGTAAACTGGGAAAGTGATG
TCGTGTACTGGCTCCGCCTTTTTCCCGAGGGTGGGGGAGAACCGTATATAAGTGCAGTAGTCGCCGTGAA
CGTTCTTTTTCGCAACGGGTTTGCCGCCAGAACACAGGTAAGTGCCGTGTGTGGTTCCCGCGGGCCTGGC
CTCTTTACGGGTTATGGCCCTTGCGTGCCTTGAATTACTTCCACCTGGCTGCAGTACGTGATTCTTGATC
CCGAGCTTCGGGTTGGAAGTGGGTGGGAGAGTTCGAGGCCTTGCGCTTAAGGAGCCCCTTCGCCTCGTGC
TTGAGTTGAGGCCTGGCCTGGGCGCTGGGGCCGCCGCGTGCGAATCTGGTGGCACCTTCGCGCCTGTCTC
GCTGCTTTCGATAAGTCTCTAGCCATTTAAAATTTTTGATGACCTGCTGCGACGCTTTTTTTCTGGCAAG
ATAGTCTTGTAAATGCGGGCCAAGATCTGCACACTGGTATTTCGGTTTTTGGGGCCGCGGGCGGCGACGG
GGCCCGTGCGTCCCAGCGCACATGTTCGGCGAGGCGGGGCCTGCGAGCGCGGCCACCGAGAATCGGACGG
GGGTAGTCTCAAGCTGGCCGGCCTGCTCTGGTGCCTGGCCTCGCGCCGCCGTGTATCGCCCCGCCCTGGG
CGGCAAGGCTGGCCCGGTCGGCACCAGTTGCGTGAGCGGAAAGATGGCCGCTTCCCGGCCCTGCTGCAGG
GAGCTCAAAATGGAGGACGCGGCGCTCGGGAGAGCGGGCGGGTGAGTCACCCACACAAAGGAAAAGGGCC
TTTCCGTCCTCAGCCGTCGCTTCATGTGACTCCACGGAGTACCGGGCGCCGTCCAGGCACCTCGATTAGT
TCTCGAGCTTTTGGAGTACGTCGTCTTTAGGTTGGGGGGAGGGGTTTTATGCGATGGAGTTTCCCCACAC
TGAGTGGGTGGAGACTGAAGTTAGGCCAGCTTGGCACTTGATGTAATTCTCCTTGGAATTTGCCCTTTTT
GAGTTTGGATCTTGGTTCATTCTCAAGCCTCAGACAGTGGTTCAAAGTTTTTTTCTTCCATTTCAGGTGT
CGTGACGTACGGCCACCATGACCGAGTACAAGCCCACGGTGCGCCTCGCCACCCGCGACGACGTCCCCAG
GGCCGTACGCACCCTCGCCGCCGCGTTCGCCGACTACCCCGCCACGCGCCACACCGTCGATCCGGACCGC
CACATCGAGCGGGTCACCGAGCTGCAAGAACTCTTCCTCACGCGCGTCGGGCTCGACATCGGCAAGGTGT
GGGTCGCGGACGACGGCGCCGCCGTGGCGGTCTGGACCACGCCGGAGAGCGTCGAAGCGGGGGCGGTGTT
CGCCGAGATCGGCCCGCGCATGGCCGAGTTGAGCGGTTCCCGGCTGGCCGCGCAGCAACAGATGGAAGGC
CTCCTGGCGCCGCACCGGCCCAAGGAGCCCGCGTGGTTCCTGGCCACCGTCGGAGTCTCGCCCGACCACC
AGGGCAAGGGTCTGGGCAGCGCCGTCGTGCTCCCCGGAGTGGAGGCGGCCGAGCGCGCCGGGGTGCCCGC
CTTCCTGGAGACCTCCGCGCCCCGCAACCTCCCCTTCTACGAGCGGCTCGGCTTCACCGTCACCGCCGAC
GTCGAGGTGCCCGAAGGACCGCGCACCTGGTGCATGACCCGCAAGCCCGGTGCCTGAACGCGTTAAGTCG
ACAATCAACCTCTGGATTACAAAATTTGTGAAAGATTGACTGGTATTCTTAACTATGTTGCTCCTTTTAC
GCTATGTGGATACGCTGCTTTAATGCCTTTGTATCATGCTATTGCTTCCCGTATGGCTTTCATTTTCTCC
TCCTTGTATAAATCCTGGTTGCTGTCTCTTTATGAGGAGTTGTGGCCCGTTGTCAGGCAACGTGGCGTGG
TGTGCACTGTGTTTGCTGACGCAACCCCCACTGGTTGGGGCATTGCCACCACCTGTCAGCTCCTTTCCGG
GACTTTCGCTTTCCCCCTCCCTATTGCCACGGCGGAACTCATCGCCGCCTGCCTTGCCCGCTGCTGGACA
GGGGCTCGGCTGTTGGGCACTGACAATTCCGTGGTGTTGTCGGGGAAATCATCGTCCTTTCCTTGGCTGC
TCGCCTGTGTTGCCACCTGGATTCTGCGCGGGACGTCCTTCTGCTACGTCCCTTCGGCCCTCAATCCAGC
GGACCTTCCTTCCCGCGGCCTGCTGCCGGCTCTGCGGCCTCTTCCGCGTCTTCGCCTTCGCCCTCAGACG
AGTCGGATCTCCCTTTGGGCCGCCTCCCCGCGTCGACTTTAAGACCAATGACTTACAAGGCAGCTGTAGA
TCTTAGCCACTTTTTAAAAGAAAAGGGGGGACTGGAAGGGCTAATTCACTCCCAACGAAGACAAGATCTG
CTTTTTGCTTGTACTGGGTCTCTCTGGTTAGACCAGATCTGAGCCTGGGAGCTCTCTGGCTAACTAGGGA
ACCCACTGCTTAAGCCTCAATAAAGCTTGCCTTGAGTGCTTCAAGTAGTGTGTGCCCGTCTGTTGTGTGA
CTCTGGTAACTAGAGATCCCTCAGACCCTTTTAGTCAGTGTGGAAAATCTCTAGCAGTACGTATAGTAGT
TCATGTCATCTTATTATTCAGTATTTATAACTTGCAAAGAAATGAATATCAGAGAGTGAGAGGAACTTGT
TTATTGCAGCTTATAATGGTTACAAATAAAGCAATAGCATCACAAATTTCACAAATAAAGCATTTTTTTC
ACTGCATTCTAGTTGTGGTTTGTCCAAACTCATCAATGTATCTTATCATGTCTGGCTCTAGCTATCCCGC
CCCTAACTCCGCCCATCCCGCCCCTAACTCCGCCCAGTTCCGCCCATTCTCCGCCCCATGGCTGACTAAT
TTTTTTTATTTATGCAGAGGCCGAGGCCGCCTCGGCCTCTGAGCTATTCCAGAAGTAGTGAGGAGGCTTT
TTTGGAGGCCTAGGGACGTACCCAATTCGCCCTATAGTGAGTCGTATTACGCGCGCTCACTGGCCGTCGT
TTTACAACGTCGTGACTGGGAAAACCCTGGCGTTACCCAACTTAATCGCCTTGCAGCACATCCCCCTTTC
GCCAGCTGGCGTAATAGCGAAGAGGCCCGCACCGATCGCCCTTCCCAACAGTTGCGCAGCCTGAATGGCG
AATGGG
[124 nt withheld, positions 3367-3490]
C
[91 nt withheld, positions 3492-3582]
A
[49 nt withheld, positions 3584-3632]
CCTTTGACGTTGGAGTCCACGTTCTTT
[37 nt withheld, positions 3660-3696]
ACCCTATCTCGGTCTATTCTTTTGATTTATAAGGGATTTTGCCGATTTCGGCCTATTGGTTAAAAAATGA
GCTGATTTAACAAAAATTTAACGCGAATTTTAACAAAATATTAACGCTTACAATTTAGGTGGCACTTTTC
GGGGAAATGTGCGCGGAACCCCTATTTGTTTATTTTTCTAAATACATTCAAATATGTATCCGCTCATGAG
ACAATAACCCTGATAAATGCTTCAATAATATTGAAAAAGGAAGAGTATGAGTATTCAACATTTCCGTGTC
GCCCTTATTCCCTTTTTTGCGGCATTTTGCCTTCCTGTTTTTGCTCACCCAGAAACGCTGGTGAAAGTAA
AAGATGCTGAAGATCAGTTGGGTGCACGAGTGGGTTACATCGAACTGGATCTCAACAGCGGTAAGATCCT
TGAGAGTTTTCGCCCCGAAGAACGTTTTCCAATGATGAGCACTTTTAAAGTTCTGCTATGTGGCGCGGTA
TTATCCCGTATTGACGCCGGGCAAGAGCAACTCGGTCGCCGCATACACTATTCTCAGAATGACTTGGTTG
AGTACTCACCAGTCACAGAAAAGCATCTTACGGATGGCATGACAGTAAGAGAATTATGCAGTGCTGCCAT
AACCATGAGTGATAACACTGCGGCCAACTTACTTCTGACAACGATCGGAGGACCGAAGGAGCTAACCGCT
TTTTTGCACAACATGGGGGATCATGTAACTCGCCTTGATCGTTGGGAACCGGAGCTGAATGAAGCCATAC
CAAACGACGAGCGTGACACCACGATGCCTGTAGCAATGGCAACAACGTTGCGCAAACTATTAACTGGCGA
ACTACTTACTCTAGCTTCCCGGCAACAATTAATAGACTGGATGGAGGCGGATAAAGTTGCAGGACCACTT
CTGCGCTCGGCCCTTCCGGCTGGCTGGTTTATTGCTGATAAATCTGGAGCCGGTGAGCGTGGGTCTCGCG
GTATCATTGCAGCACTGGGGCCAGATGGTAAGCCCTCCCGTATCGTAGTTATCTACACGACGGGGAGTCA
GGCAACTATGGATGAACGAAATAGACAGATCGCTGAGATAGGTGCCTCACTGATTAAGCATTGGTAACTG
TCAGACCAAGTTTACTCATATATACTTTAGATTGATTTAAAACTTCATTTTTAATTTAAAAGGATCTAGG
TGAAGATCCTTTTTGATAATCTCATGACCAAAATCCCTTAACGTGAGTTTTCGTTCCACTGAGCGTCAGA
CCCCGTAGAAAAGATCAAAGGATCTTCTTGAGATCCTTTTTTTCTGCGCGTAATCTGCTGCTTGCAAACA
AAAAAACCACCGCTACCAGCGGTGGTTTGTTTGCCGGATCAAGAGCTACCAACTCTTTTTCCGAAGGTAA
CTGGCTTCAGCAGAGCGCAGATACCAAATACTGTTCTTCTAGTGTAGCCGTAGTTAGGCCACCACTTCAA
GAACTCTGTAGCACCGCCTACATACCTCGCTCTGCTAATCCTGTTACCAGTGGCTGCTGCCAGTGGCGAT
AAGTCGTGTCTTACCGGGTTGGACTCAAGACGATAGTTACCGGATAAGGCGCAGCGGTCGGGCTGAACGG
GGGGTTCGTGCACACAGCCCAGCTTGGAGCGAACGACCTACACCGAACTGAGATACCTACAGCGTGAGCT
ATGAGAAAGCGCCACGCTTCCCGAAGGGAGAAAGGCGGACAGGTATCCGGTAAGCGGCAGGGTCGGAACA
GGAGAGCGCACGAGGGAGCTTCCAGGGGGAAACGCCTGGTATCTTTATAGTCCTGTCGGGTTTCGCCACC
TCTGACTTGAGCGTCGATTTTTGTGATGCTCGTCAGGGGGGCGGAGCCTATGGAAAAACGCCAGCAACGC
GGCCTTTTTACGGTTCCTGGCCTTTTGCTGGCCTTTTGCTCACATGTTCTTTCCTGCGTTATCCCCTGAT
TCTGTGGATAACCGTATTACCGCCTTTGAGTGAGCTGATACCGCTCGCCGCAGCCGAACGACCGAGCGCA
GCGAGTCAGTGAGCGAGGAAGCGGAAGAGCGCCCAATACGCAAACCGCCTCTCCCCGCGCGTTGGCCGAT
TCATTAATGCAGCTGGCACGACAGGTTTCCCGACTGGAAAGCGGGCAGTGAGCGCAACGCAATTAATGTG
AGTTAGCTCACTCATTAGGCACCCCAGGCTTTACACTTTATGCTTCCGGCTCGTATGTTGTGTGGAATTG
TGAGCGGATAACAATTTCACACAGGAAACAGCTATGACCATGATTACGCCAAGCGCGCAATTAACCCTCA
CTAAAGGGAACAAAAGCTGGAGCTGCAAGCTTAATGTAGTCTTATGCAATACTCTTGTAGTCTTGCAACA
TGGTAACGATGAGTTAGCAACATGCCTTACAAGGAGAGAAAAAGCACCGTGCATGCCGATTGGTGGAAGT
AAGGTGGTACGATCGTGCCTTATTAGGAAGGCAACAGACGGGTCTGACATGGATTGGACGAACCACTGAA
TTGCCGCATTGCAGAGATATTGTATTTAAGTGCCTAGCTCGATACATAAACGGGTCTCTCTGGTTAGACC
AGATCTGAGCCTGGGAGCTCTCTGGCTAACTAGGGAACCCACTGCTTAAGCCTCAATAAAGCTTGCCTTG
AGTGCTTCAAGTAGTGTGTGCCCGTCTGTTGTGTGACTCTGGTAACTAGAGATCCCTCAGACCCTTTTAG
TCAGTGTGGAAAATCTCTAGCAGTGGCGCCCGAACAGGGACTTGAAAGCGAAAGGGAAACCAGAGGAGCT
CTCTCGACGCAGGACTCGGCTTGCTGAAGCGCGCACGGCAAGAGGCGAGGGGCGGCGACTGGTGAGTACG
CCAAAAATTTTGACTAGCGGAGGCTAGAAGGAGAGAGATGGGTGCGAGAGCGTCAGTATTAAGCGGGGGA
GAATTAGATCGCGATGGGAAAAAATTCGGTTAAGGCCAGGGGGAAAGAAAAAATATAAATTAAAACATAT
AGTATGGGCAAGCAGGGAGCTAGAACGATTCGCAGTTAATCCTGGCCTGTTAGAAACATCAGAAGGCTGT
AGACAAATACTGGGACAGCTACAACCATCCCTTCAGACAGGATCAGAAGAACTTAGATCATTATATAATA
CAGTAGCAACCCTCTATTGTGTGCATCAAAGGATAGAGATAAAAGACACCAAGGAAGCTTTAGACAAGAT
AGAGGAAGAGCAAAACAAAAGTAAGACCACCGCACAGCAAGCGGCCGCTGATCTTCAGACCTGGAGGAGG
AGATATGAGGGACAATTGGAGAAGTGAATTATATAAATATAAAGTAGTAAAAATTGAACCATTAGGAGTA
GCACCCACCAAGGCAAAGAGAAGAGTGGTGCAGAGAGAAAAAAGAGCAGTGGGAATAGGAGCTTTGTTCC
TTGGGTTCTTGGGAGCAGCAGGAAGCACTATGGGCGCAGCGTCAATGACGCTGACGGTACAGGCCAGACA
ATTATTGTCTGGTATAGTGCAGCAGCAGAACAATTTGCTGAGGGCTATTGAGGCGCAACAGCATCTGTTG
CAACTCACAGTCTGGGGCATCAAGCAGCTCCAGGCAAGAATCCTGGCTGTGGAAAGATACCTAAAGGATC
AACAGCTCCTGGGGATTTGGGGTTGCTCTGGAAAACTCATTTGCACCACTGCTGTGCCTTGGAATGCTAG
TTGGAGTAATAAATCTCTGGAACAGATTTGGAATCACACGACCTGGATGGAGTGGGACAGAGAAATTAAC
AATTACACAAGCTTAATACACTCCTTAATTGAAGAATCGCAAAACCAGCAAGAAAAGAATGAACAAGAAT
TATTGGAATTAGATAAATGGGCAAGTTTGTGGAATTGGTTTAACATAACAAATTGGCTGTGGTATATAAA
ATTATTCATAATGATAGTAGGAGGCTTGGTAGGTTTAAGAATAGTTTTTGCTGTACTTTCTATAGTGAAT
AGAGTTAGGCAGGGATATTCACCATTATCGTTTCAGACCCACCTCCCAACCCCGAGGGGACCCAGAGAGG
GCCTATTTCCCATGATTCCTTCATATTTGCATATACGATACAAGGCTGTTAGAGAGATAATTAGAATTAA
TTTGACTGTAAACACAAAGATATTAGTACAAAATACGTGACGTAGAAAGTAATAATTTCTTGGGTAGTTT
GCAGTTTTAAAATTATGTTTTAAAATGGACTATCATATGCTTACCGTAACTTGAAAGTATTTCGATTTCT
TGGCTTTATATATCTTGTGGAAAGGACGAAACACCGAGGTACCCACCTTATCCCAGGTTTTAGAGCTAGA
AATAGCAAGTTAAAATAAGGCTAGTCCGTTATCAACTTGAAAAAGTGGCACCGAGTCGGTGCTTTTTTAA
GCTTGGCGTAACTAGATCTTGAGACAAATGGCAGTATTCATCCACAATTTTAAAAGAAAAGGGGGGATTG
GGGGGTACAGTGCAGGGGAAAGAATAGTAGACATAATAGCAACAGACATACAAACTAAAGAATTACAAAA
ACAAATTACAAAAATTCAAAATTTTCGGGTTTATTACAGGGACAGCAGAGATCCACTTTGGCGCCGGCTC
GAGGGGG
Features (pLannotate 1.2.2; 29 found; start..end, strand, type, name):
     14..80      +  CDS            small t antigen (fragment): SV40 (simian virus 40) small t antigen
    106..317     +  promoter       EF-1α core promoter: core promoter for human elongation factor EF-1α
    318..1256    +  intron         EF-1α intron A: intron upstream of the start codon of human EF-1α
   1278..1877    +  CDS            PuroR (fragment): puromycin N-acetyltransferase; pac from Streptomyces; confers resistance to puromycin
   1893..2481    +  misc_feature   WPRE: woodchuck hepatitis virus posttranscriptional regulatory element
   2532..2551    +  misc_feature   cPPT/CTS (fragment): central polypurine tract and central termination sequence of HIV-1
   2553..2786    +  LTR            3' LTR (ΔU3): self-inactivating 3' long terminal repeat (LTR) from HIV-1
   2864..2985    +  polyA_signal   SV40 poly(A) signal: SV40 polyadenylation signal
   3025..3160    +  rep_origin     SV40 ori: SV40 origin of replication
   3181..3199    -  promoter       T7 promoter: promoter for bacteriophage T7 RNA polymerase
   3207..3362    +  CDS            lacZα (fragment): LacZα fragment of β-galactosidase; lacZ fragment
   3367..3795    +  rep_origin     f1 ori (sequence partly withheld): f1 bacteriophage origin of replication; arrow indicates direction of (+) strand synthesis
   3848..3952    +  promoter       AmpR promoter: bla
   3953..4813    +  CDS            AmpR: β-lactamase; bla; confers resistance to ampicillin, carbenicillin, and related antibiotics
   4984..5572    +  rep_origin     ori: high-copy-number ColE1/pMB1/pBR322/pUC origin of replication
   5755..5847    +  CDS            lacI (fragment): lac repressor; lacI; The lac repressor binds to the lac operator to inhibit transcription in E. coli. This inhibition can be relieved by adding lactose or isopropyl-β-D-thiogalactopyranoside (IPTG).
   5860..5881    +  protein_bind   CAP binding site: CAP binding activates transcription in the presence of cAMP. E. coli catabolite activator protein
   5896..5926    +  promoter       lac promoter: promoter for the E. coli lac operon
   5934..5950    +  protein_bind   lac operator: The lac repressor binds to the lac operator to inhibit transcription in E. coli. This inhibition can be relieved by adding lactose or isopropyl-β-D-thiogalactopyranoside (IPTG). lac repressor encoded by lacI
   5995..6013    +  promoter       T3 promoter: promoter for bacteriophage T3 RNA polymerase
   6041..6267    +  promoter       RSV promoter: Rous sarcoma virus enhancer/promoter
   6268..6448    +  LTR            5' LTR (truncated): truncated 5' long terminal repeat (LTR) from HIV-1
   6495..6620    +  misc_feature   HIV-1 Ψ: packaging signal of human immunodeficiency virus type 1
   6604..6967    +  CDS            HIV-1 gag (fragment): gag protein from human immunodeficiency virus 1; gag
   7113..7346    +  misc_feature   RRE: The Rev response element (RRE) of HIV-1 allows for Rev-dependent mRNA export from the nucleus to the cytoplasm.
   7723..7749    +  CDS            Rev (fragment): human immunodeficiency virus 1 (HIV-1) Rev protein; rev; enhances nuclear export of unspliced and incompletely spliced viral mRNAs
   7753..7993    +  promoter       U6 promoter: RNA polymerase III promoter for human U6 snRNA
   8023..8098    +  misc_RNA       gRNA scaffold: guide RNA scaffold for the Streptococcus pyogenes CRISPR/Cas9 system
   8154..8271    +  misc_feature   cPPT/CTS: central polypurine tract and central termination sequence of HIV-1
