[The description below was written by a language model from this plasmid's Addgene catalogue record and pLannotate feature annotations shown in this document.]
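Description:
PGM2L1 gRNA (BRDN0001149301) is a third-generation lentiviral CRISPR guide plasmid built on the lentiGuide-Puro backbone. It delivers a single guide RNA against human PGM2L1, designed against the NM_173582.4 reference transcript. It is one clone associated with a human kinome gRNA library. In bacteria it is maintained as a high-copy plasmid through a ColE1/pUC-type origin and selected with ampicillin via the β-lactamase gene. An f1 origin, an SV40 origin and residual lac, T7 and T3 elements are also present as backbone remnants.

The lentiviral transfer cassette begins with an RSV promoter fused to a truncated HIV-1 5' LTR, which makes genomic RNA production in packaging cells independent of Tat. This is followed by the Ψ packaging signal with a partial gag sequence and the RRE for Rev-dependent nuclear export. The cassette ends in a ΔU3 self-inactivating 3' LTR.

Two expression units sit within this frame. A human U6 RNA polymerase III promoter drives the PGM2L1-specific spacer joined to the Streptococcus pyogenes Cas9 guide scaffold. After a cPPT/CTS element that aids nuclear import of the provirus, an EF-1α core promoter with its intron A drives puromycin N-acetyltransferase, so transduced mammalian cells can be selected with puromycin. A WPRE downstream of this gene enhances transcript expression.

The plasmid does not encode Cas9. It is meant to be used with a separate Cas9 vector such as lentiCas9-Blast, or in cells that already express Cas9, to disrupt PGM2L1 by Cas9-mediated cleavage. The cloning method is not recorded.
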