Addgene plasmid #77145: PGM2L1 gRNA (BRDN0001149301)
Purpose: 3rd generation lentiviral gRNA plasmid targeting human PGM2L1
Depositing lab: John Doench & David Root. Depositing organization: Broad Institute. Publication: Optimized sgRNA design to maximize activity and minimize off-target effects of CRISPR-Cas9. Doench JG, Fusi N, Sullender M, Hegde M, Vaimberg EW, Donovan KF, Smith I, Tothova Z, Wilen C, Orchard R, Virgin HW, Listgarten J, Root DE. Nat Biotechnol. 2016 Jan 18. doi: 10.1038/nbt.3437. PubMed 26780180.
Backbone
  Vector backbone: lentiGuide-Puro
  Backbone manufacturer: Zhang Lab (Addgene plasmid # 52963)
  Vector type: Mammalian Expression, Lentiviral, CRISPR
  Selectable markers: Puromycin
Growth in bacteria
  Bacterial resistance: Ampicillin, 100 μg/mL
  Growth temperature: 37°C
  Growth strain: DH5alpha
  Copy number: High Copy
Gene/Insert
  Gene/Insert name: PGM2L1 (alt names: PGM2L1; NM_173582.4)
  gRNA/shRNA sequence: AGGTACCCACCTTATCCCAG
  Species: H. sapiens (human)
  Entrez Gene: PGM2L1 (a.k.a. BM32A, PMMLP)
  Promoter: hU6
  Cloning method: Unknown
  Sequencing primers: 5′ U6-F; 3′ pS2-R
Terms and licenses: Academic/Nonprofit Terms; Industry Terms: Not Available to Industry
Depositor comments: The gRNA was designed to target the following Genbank reference sequence(s): NM_173582.4. Note that this plasmid does NOT contain Cas9. It should be used in conjunction with lentiCas9-Blast (Addgene #52962) or otherwise with cell lines already expressing Cas9. Browse the full kinome gRNA library at http://www.addgene.org/pooled-library/broadgpp-human-kinome/ or visit http://www.broadinstitute.org/rnai/public/ for detailed protocols and information.
How to cite: PGM2L1 gRNA (BRDN0001149301) was a gift from John Doench & David Root (Addgene plasmid # 77145 ; http://n2t.net/addgene:77145 ; RRID:Addgene_77145)
