>Addgene plasmid #77145 | PGM2L1 gRNA (BRDN0001149301) | depositor partial sequence | sequence record 144605 | Target Sequence
AGGTACCCACCTTATCCCAG
