>Addgene plasmid #77145 | PGM2L1 gRNA (BRDN0001149301) | addgene partial sequence | sequence record 187201 | hU6-F
GTAGAAAGTAATAATTTCTTGGGTAGTTTGCAGTTTTAAAATTATGTTTTAAAATGGACTATCATATGCT
TACCGTAACTTGAAAGTATTTCGATTTCTTGGCTTTATATATCTTGTGGAAAGGACGAAACACCGAGGTA
CCCACCTTATCCCAGGTTTTAGAGCTAGAAATAGCAAGTTAAAATAAGGCTAGTCCGTTATCAACTTGAA
AAAGTGGCACCGAGTCGGTGCTTTTTTAAGCTTGGCGTAACTAGATCTTGAGACAAATGGCAGTATTCAT
CCACAATTTTAAAAGAAAAGGGGGGATTGGGGGGTACAGTGCAGGGGAAAGAATAGTAGACATAATAGCA
ACAGACATACAAACTAAAGAATTACAAAAACAAATTACAAAAATTCAAAATTTTCGGGTTTATTACAGGG
ACAGCAGAGATCCACTTTGGCGCCGGCTCGAGGGGGCCCGGGTGCAAAGATGGATAAAGTTTTAAACAGA
GAGGAATCTTTGCAGCTAATGGACCTTCTAGGTCTTGAAAGGAGTGGGAATTGGCTCCGGTGCCCGTCAG
TGGGCAGAGC
